>Addgene plasmid #167875 | NAX_CAGGS_CAS9_m4_KRAB_Hygro | addgene full sequence | sequence record 354085 | Addgene NGS Result
GGGCTCGGGGGAGGGGCGCGGCGGCCCCCGGAGCGCCGGCGGCTGTCGAGGCGCGGCGAGCCGCAGCCAT
TGCCTTTTATGGTAATCGTGCGAGAGGGCGCAGGGACTTCCTTTGTCCCAAATCTGTGCGGAGCCGAAAT
CTGGGAGGCGCCGCCGCACCCCCTCTAGCGGGCGCGGGGCGAAGCGGTGCGGCGCCGGCAGGAAGGAAAT
GGGCGGGGAGGGCCTTCGTGCGTCGCCGCGCCGCCGTCCCCTTCTCCCTCTCCAGCCTCGGGGCTGTCCG
CGGGGGGACGGCTGCCTTCGGGGGGGACGGGGCAGGGCGGGGTTCGGCTTCTGGCGTGTGACCGGCGGCT
CTAGAGCCTCTGCTAACCATGTTCATGCCTTCTTCTTTTTCCTACAGCTCCTGGGCAACGTGCTGGTTAT
TGTGCTGTCTCATCATTTTGGCAAAGAATCTAGATACCCTCGTAAAGGTCTAGAGCTAGCGGATCGAACC
CTTGCCACCATGGACAAGAAGTACTCCATTGGGCTCGCTATCGGCACAAACAGCGTCGGCTGGGCCGTCA
TTACGGACGAGTACAAGGTGCCGAGCAAAAAATTCAAAGTTCTGGGCAATACCGATCGCCACAGCATAAA
GAAGAACCTCATTGGCGCCCTCCTGTTCGACTCCGGGGAGACGGCCGAAGCCACGCGGCTCAAAAGAACA
GCACGGCGCAGATATACCCGCAGAAAGAATCGGATCTGCTACCTGCAGGAGATCTTTAGTAATGAGATGG
CTAAGGTGGATGACTCTTTCTTCCATAGGCTGGAGGAGTCCTTTTTGGTGGAGGAGGATAAAAAGCACGA
GCGCCACCCAATCTTTGGCAATATCGTGGACGAGGTGGCGTACCATGAAAAGTACCCAACCATATATCAT
CTGAGGAAGAAGCTTGTAGACAGTACTGATAAGGCTGACTTGCGGTTGATCTATCTCGCGCTGGCGCATA
TGATCAAATTTCGGGGACACTTCCTCATCGAGGGGGACCTGAACCCAGACAACAGCGATGTCGACAAACT
CTTTATCCAACTGGTTCAGACTTACAATCAGCTTTTCGAAGAGAACCCGATCAACGCATCCGGAGTTGAC
GCCAAAGCAATCCTGAGCGCTAGGCTGTCCAAATCCCGGCGGCTCGAAAACCTCATCGCACAGCTCCCTG
GGGAGAAGAAGAACGGCCTGTTTGGTAATCTTATCGCCCTGTCACTCGGGCTGACCCCCAACTTTAAATC
TAACTTCGACCTGGCCGAAGATGCCAAGCTTCAACTGAGCAAAGACACCTACGATGATGATCTCGACAAT
CTGCTGGCCCAGATCGGCGACCAGTACGCAGACCTTTTTTTGGCGGCAAAGAACCTGTCAGACGCCATTC
TGCTGAGTGATATTCTGCGAGTGAACACGGAGATCACCAAAGCTCCGCTGAGCGCTAGTATGATCAAGCG
CTATGATGAGCACCACCAAGACTTGACTTTGCTGAAGGCCCTTGTCAGACAGCAACTGCCTGAGAAGTAC
AAGGAAATTTTCTTCGATCAGTCTAAAAATGGCTACGCCGGATACATTGACGGCGGAGCAAGCCAGGAGG
AATTTTACAAATTTATTAAGCCCATCTTGGAAAAAATGGACGGCACCGAGGAGCTGCTGGTAAAGCTTAA
CAGAGAAGATCTGTTGCGCAAACAGCGCACTTTCGACAATGGAAGCATCCCCCACCAGATTCACCTGGGC
GAACTGCACGCTATCCTCAGGCGGCAAGAGGATTTCTACCCCTTTTTGAAAGATAACAGGGAAAAGATTG
AGAAAATCCTCACATTTCGGATACCCTACTATGTAGGCCCCCTCGCCCGGGGAAATTCCAGATTCGCGTG
GATGACTCGCAAATCAGAAGAGACCATCACTCCCTGGAACTTCGAGGAAGTCGTGGATAAGGGGGCCTCT
GCCCAGTCCTTCATCGAAAGGATGACTAACTTTGATAAAAATCTGCCTAACGAAAAGGTGCTTCCTAAAC
ACTCTCTGCTGTACGAGTACTTCACAGTTTATAACGAGCTCACCAAGGTCAAATACGTCACAGAAGGGAT
GAGAAAGCCAGCATTCCTGTCTGGAGAGCAGAAGAAAGCTATCGTGGACCTCCTCTTCAAGACGAACCGG
AAAGTTACCGTGAAACAGCTCAAAGAAGACTATTTCAAAAAGATTGAATGTTTCGACTCTGTTGAAATCA
GCGGAGTGGAGGATCGCTTCAACGCATCCCTGGGAACGTATCACGATCTCCTGAAAATCATTAAAGACAA
GGACTTCCTGGACAATGAGGAGAACGAGGACATTCTTGAGGACATTGTCCTCACCCTTACGTTGTTTGAA
GATAGGGAGATGATTGAAGAACGCTTGAAAACTTACGCTCATCTCTTCGACGACAAAGTCATGAAACAGC
TCAAGAGGCGCCGATATACAGGATGGGGGCGGCTGTCAAGAAAACTGATCAATGGGATCCGAGACAAGCA
GAGTGGAAAGACAATCCTGGATTTTCTTAAGTCCGATGGATTTGCCAACCGGAACTTCATGCAGTTGATC
CATGATGACTCTCTCACCTTTAAGGAGGACATCCAGAAAGCACAAGTTTCTGGCCAGGGGGACAGTCTTC
ACGAGCACATCGCTAATCTTGCAGGTAGCCCAGCTATCAAAAAGGGAATACTGCAGACCGTTAAGGTCGT
GGATGAACTCGTCAAAGTAATGGGAAGGCATAAGCCCGAGAATATCGTTATCGAGATGGCCCGAGAGAAC
CAAACTACCCAGAAGGGACAGAAGAACAGTAGGGAAAGGATGAAGAGGATTGAAGAGGGTATAAAAGAAC
TGGGGTCCCAAATCCTTAAGGAACACCCAGTTGAAAACACCCAGCTTCAGAATGAGAAGCTCTACCTGTA
CTACCTGCAGAACGGCAGGGACATGTACGTGGATCAGGAACTGGACATCAATCGGCTCTCCGACTACGAC
GTGGCTGCTATCGTGCCCCAGTCTTTTCTCAAAGATGATTCTATTGATAATAAAGTGTTGACAAGATCCG
ATAAAGCTAGAGGGAAGAGTGATAACGTCCCCTCAGAAGAAGTTGTCAAGAAAATGAAAAATTATTGGCG
GCAGCTGCTGAACGCCAAACTGATCACACAACGGAAGTTCGATAATCTGACTAAGGCTGAACGAGGTGGC
CTGTCTGAGTTGGATAAAGCCGGCTTCATCAAAAGGCAGCTTGTTGAGACACGCCAGATCACCAAGCACG
TGGCCCAAATTCTCGATTCACGCATGAACACCAAGTACGATGAAAATGACAAACTGATTCGAGAGGTGAA
AGTTATTACTCTGAAGTCTAAGCTGGTCTCAGATTTCAGAAAGGACTTTCAGTTTTATAAGGTGAGAGAG
ATCAACAATTACCACCATGCGCATGATGCCTACCTGAATGCAGTGGTAGGCACTGCACTTATCAAAAAAT
ATCCCAAGCTTGAATCTGAATTTGTTTACGGAGACTATAAAGTGTACGATGTTAGGAAAATGATCGCAAA
GTCTGAGCAGGAAATAGGCAAGGCCACCGCTAAGTACTTCTTTTACAGCAATATTATGAATTTTTTCAAG
ACCGAGATTACACTGGCCAATGGAGAGATTCGGAAGCGACCACTTATCGAAACAAACGGAGAAACAGGAG
AAATCGTGTGGGACAAGGGTAGGGATTTCGCGACAGTCCGGAAGGTCCTGTCCATGCCGCAGGTGAACAT
CGTTAAAAAGACCGAAGTACAGACCGGAGGCTTCTCCAAGGAAAGTATCCTCCCGAAAAGGAACAGCGAC
AAGCTGATCGCACGCAAAAAAGATTGGGACCCCAAGAAATACGGCGGATTCGATTCTCCTACAGTCGCTT
ACAGTGTACTGGTTGTGGCCAAAGTGGAGAAAGGGAAGTCTAAAAAACTCAAAAGCGTCAAGGAACTGCT
GGGCATCACAATCATGGAGCGATCAAGCTTCGAAAAAAACCCCATCGACTTTCTCGAGGCGAAAGGATAT
AAAGAGGTCAAAAAAGACCTCATCATTAAGCTTCCCAAGTACTCTCTCTTTGAGCTTGAAAACGGCCGGA
AACGAATGCTCGCTAGTGCGGGCGAGCTGCAGAAAGGTAACGAGCTGGCACTGCCCTCTAAATACGTTAA
TTTCTTGTATCTGGCCAGCCACTATGAAAAGCTCAAAGGGTCTCCCGAAGATAATGAGCAGAAGCAGCTG
TTCGTGGAACAACACAAACACTACCTTGATGAGATCATCGAGCAAATAAGCGAATTCTCCAAAAGAGTGA
TCCTCGCCGACGCTAACCTCGATAAGGTGCTTTCTGCTTACAATAAGCACAGGGATAAGCCCATCAGGGA
GCAGGCAGAAAACATTATCCACTTGTTTACTCTGACCAACTTGGGCGCGCCTGCAGCCTTCAAGTACTTC
GACACCACCATAGACAGAAAGCGGTACACCTCTACAAAGGAGGTCCTGGACGCCACACTGATTCATCAGT
CAATTACGGGGCTCTATGAAACAAGAATCGACCTCTCTCAGCTCGGTGGAGACAGCAGGGCTGACCCCAA
GAAGAAGAGGAAGGTGAGTGGTGGAGGAAGTGGCGGGTCAGGGTCGATGGACGCGAAATCACTTACGGCA
TGGTCGAGAACACTGGTTACGTTCAAGGACGTGTTTGTGGACTTTACACGTGAGGAGTGGAAATTGCTGG
ATACTGCGCAACAAATTGTGTATCGAAATGTCATGCTTGAGAATTACAAGAACCTCGTCAGTCTCGGATA
CCAGTTGACGAAACCGGATGTGATCCTTAGGCTCGAAAAGGGGGAAGAACCTTGGCTGGTATAGAAGAAT
TCGATCCCTACCGGTTAGTAATGAGTTTAAACGGGGGAGGCTAACTGAAACACGGAAGGAGACAATACCG
GAAGGAACCCGCGCTATGACGGCAATAAAAAGACAGAATAAAACGCACGGGTGTTGGGTCGTTTGTTCAT
AAACGCGGGGTTCGGTCCCAGGGCTGGCACTCTGTCGATACCCCACCGAGACCCCATTGGGGCCAATACG
CCCGCGTTTCTTCCTTTTCCCCACCCCACCCCCCAAGTTCGGGTGAAGGCCCAGGGCTCGCAGCCAACGT
CGGGGCGGCAGGCCCTGCCATAGCAGATCTGCGAAATCGGATCCGCGGCCACACTGATTCTAGCTGCAGA
GGCTCCGGTGCCCGTCAGTGGGCAGAGCGCACATCGCCCACAGTCCCCGAGAAGTTGGGGGGAGGGGTCG
GCAATTGAACCGGTGCCTAGAGAAGGTGGCGCGGGGTAAACTGGGAAAGTGATGTCGTGTACTGGCTCCG
CCTTTTTCCCGAGGGTGGGGGAGAACCGTATATAAGTGCAGTAGTCGCCGTGAACGTTCTTTTCCGCAAC
GGGTTTGCCGCCAGAACACAGGATCCTCGAGCCACCATGGATAGATCCGGAAAGCCTGAACTCACCGCGA
CGTCTGTCGAGAAGTTTCTGATCGAAAAGTTCGACAGCGTTTCCGACCTGATGCAGCTCTCGGAGGGCGA
AGAATCTCGTGCTTTCAGCTTCGATGTAGGAGGGCGTGGATATGTCCTGCGGGTAAATAGCTGCGCCGAT
GGTTTCTACAAAGATCGTTATGTTTATCGGCACTTTGCATCGGCCGCGCTCCCGATTCCGGAAGTGCTTG
ACATTGGGGAATTCAGCGAGAGCCTGACCTATTGCATCTCCCGCCGTGCACAGGGTGTCACGTTGCAAGA
CCTGCCTGAAACCGAACTGCCCGCTGTTCTGCAGCCGGTCGCGGAGGCCATGGATGCGATCGCTGCGGCC
GATCTTAGCCAGACGAGCGGGTTCGGCCCATTCGGACCGCAAGGAATCGGTCAATACACTACATGGCGTG
ATTTCATATGCGCGATTGCTGATCCCCATGTGTATCACTGGCAAACTGTGATGGACGACACCGTCAGTGC
GTCCGTCGCGCAGGCTCTCGATGAGCTGATGCTTTGGGCCGAGGACTGCCCCGAAGTCCGGCACCTCGTG
CACGCGGATTTCGGCTCCAACAATGTCCTGACGGACAATGGCCGCATAACAGCGGTCATTGACTGGAGCG
AGGCGATGTTCGGGGATTCCCAATACGAGGTCGCCAACATCTTCTTCTGGAGGCCGTGGTTGGCTTGTAT
GGAGCAGCAGACGCGCTACTTCGAGCGGAGGCATCCGGAGCTTGCAGGATCGCCGCGGCTCCGGGCGTAT
ATGCTCCGCATTGGTCTTGACCAACTCTATCAGAGCTTGGTTGACGGCAATTTCGATGATGCAGCTTGGG
CGCAGGGTCGATGCGACGCAATCGTCCGATCAGGAACCGGGACTGTCGGGCGTACACAAATCGCCCGCAG
AGGCGCGGCCGTCTGGACCGATGGCTGTGTAGAAGTACTCGCCGATAGTGGAAACCGACGCCCCAGCACT
CGTCCGAGGGCAAAGGAATAGGTTAACTTGTTTATTGCAGCTTATAATGGTTACAAATAAAGCAATAGCA
TCACAAATTTCACAAATAAAGCATTTTTTTCACTGCATTCTAGTTGTGGTTTGTCCAAACTCATCAATGT
ATCTTATCATGTCTGGAATTGACTCAAATGATGTCAATTAGTCTATCAGAAGCTCATCTGGTCTCCCTTC
CGGGGGACAAGACATCCCTGTTTAATATTTAAACAGCAGTGTTCCCAAACTGGGTTCTTATATCCCTTGC
TCTGGTCAACCAGGTTGCAGGGTTTCCTGTCCTCACAGGAACGAAGTCCCTAAAGAAACAGTGGCAGCCA
GGTTTAGCCCCGGAATTGACTGGATTCCTTTTTTAGGGCCCATTGGTATGGCTTTTTCCCCGTATCCCCC
CAGGTGTCTGCAGGCTCAAAGAGCAGCGAGAAGCGTTCAGAGGAAAGCGATCCCGTGCCACCTTCCCCGT
GCCCGGGCTGTCCCCGCACGCTGCCGGCTCGGGGATGCGGGGGGAGCGCCGGACCGGAGCGGAGCCCCGG
GCGGCTCGCTGCTGCCCCCTAGCGGGGGAGGGACGTAATTACATCCCTGGGGGCTTTGGGGGGGGGCTGT
CCCTGATATCTATAACAAGAAAATATATATATAATAAGTTATCACGTAAGTAGAACATGAAATAACAATA
TAATTATCGTATGAGTTAAATCTTAAAAGTCACGTAAAAGATAATCATGCGTCATTTTGACTCACGCGGT
CGTTATAGTTCAAAATCAGTGACACTTACCGCATTGACAAGCACGCCTCACGGGAGCTCCAAGCGGCGAC
TGAGATGTCCTAAATGCACAGCGACGGATTCGCGCTATTTAGAAAGAGAGAGCAATATTTCAAGAATGCA
TGCGTCAATTTTACGCAGACTATCTTTCTAGGGTTAATCTAGCTGCATCAGGATCATATCGTCGGGTCTT
TTTTCCGGCTCAGTCATCGCCCAAGCTGGCGCTATCTGGGCATCGGGGAGGAAGAAGCCCGTGCCTTTTC
CCGCGAGGTTGAAGCGGCATGGAAAGAGTTTGCCGAGGATGACTGCTGCTGCATTGACGTTGAGCGAAAA
CGCACGTTTACCATGATGATTCGGGAAGGTGTGGCCATGCACGCCTTTAACGGTGAACTGTTCGTTCAGG
CCACCTGGGATACCAGTTCGTCGCGGCTTTTCCGGACACAGTTCCGGATGGTCAGCCCGAAGCGCATCAG
CAACCCGAACAATACCGGCGACAGCCGGAACTGCCGTGCCGGTGTGCAGATTAATGACAGCGGTGCGGCG
CTGGGATATTACGTCAGCGAGGACGGGTATCCTGGCTGGATGCCGCAGAAATGGACATGGATACCCCGTG
AGTTACCCGGCGGGCGCGCTTGGCGTAATCATGGTCATAGCTGTTTCCTGTGTGAAATTGTTATCCGCTC
ACAATTCCACACAACATACGAGCCGGAAGCATAAAGTGTAAAGCCTGGGGTGCCTAATGAGTGAGCTAAC
TCACATTAATTGCGTTGCGCTCACTGCCCGCTTTCCAGTCGGGAAACCTGTCGTGCCAGCTGCATTAATG
AATCGGCCAACGCGCGGGGAGAGGCGGTTTGCGTATTGGGCGCTCTTCCGCTTCCTCGCTCACTGACTCG
CTGCGCTCGGTCGTTCGGCTGCGGCGAGCGGTATCAGCTCACTCAAAGGCGGTAATACGGTTATCCACAG
AATCAGGGGATAACGCAGGAAAGAACATGTGAGCAAAAGGCCAGCAAAAGGCCAGGAACCGTAAAAAGGC
CGCGTTGCTGGCGTTTTTCCATAGGCTCCGCCCCCCTGACGAGCATCACAAAAATCGACGCTCAAGTCAG
AGGTGGCGAAACCCGACAGGACTATAAAGATACCAGGCGTTTCCCCCTGGAAGCTCCCTCGTGCGCTCTC
CTGTTCCGACCCTGCCGCTTACCGGATACCTGTCCGCCTTTCTCCCTTCGGGAAGCGTGGCGCTTTCTCA
TAGCTCACGCTGTAGGTATCTCAGTTCGGTGTAGGTCGTTCGCTCCAAGCTGGGCTGTGTGCACGAACCC
CCCGTTCAGCCCGACCGCTGCGCCTTATCCGGTAACTATCGTCTTGAGTCCAACCCGGTAAGACACGACT
TATCGCCACTGGCAGCAGCCACTGGTAACAGGATTAGCAGAGCGAGGTATGTAGGCGGTGCTACAGAGTT
CTTGAAGTGGTGGCCTAACTACGGCTACACTAGAAGAACAGTATTTGGTATCTGCGCTCTGCTGAAGCCA
GTTACCTTCGGAAAAAGAGTTGGTAGCTCTTGATCCGGCAAACAAACCACCGCTGGTAGCGGTGGTTTTT
TTGTTTGCAAGCAGCAGATTACGCGCAGAAAAAAAGGATCTCAAGAAGATCCTTTGATCTTTTCTACGGG
GTCTGACGCTCAGTGGAACGAAAACTCACGTTAAGGGATTTTGGTCATGAGATTATCAAAAAGGATCTTC
ACCTAGATCCTTTTAAATTAAAAATGAAGTTTTAAATCAATCTAAAGTATATATGAGTAAACTTGGTCTG
ACAGTTACCAATGCTTAATCAGTGAGGCACCTATCTCAGCGATCTGTCTATTTCGTTCATCCATAGTTGC
CTGACTCCCCGTCGTGTAGATAACTACGATACGGGAGGGCTTACCATCTGGCCCCAGTGCTGCAATGATA
CCGCGAGACCCACGCTCACCGGCTCCAGATTTATCAGCAATAAACCAGCCAGCCGGAAGGGCCGAGCGCA
GAAGTGGTCCTGCAACTTTATCCGCCTCCATCCAGTCTATTAATTGTTGCCGGGAAGCTAGAGTAAGTAG
TTCGCCAGTTAATAGTTTGCGCAACGTTGTTGCCATTGCTACAGGCATCGTGGTGTCACGCTCGTCGTTT
GGTATGGCTTCATTCAGCTCCGGTTCCCAACGATCAAGGCGAGTTACATGATCCCCCATGTTGTGCAAAA
AAGCGGTTAGCTCCTTCGGTCCTCCGATCGTTGTCAGAAGTAAGTTGGCCGCAGTGTTATCACTCATGGT
TATGGCAGCACTGCATAATTCTCTTACTGTCATGCCATCCGTAAGATGCTTTTCTGTGACTGGTGAGTAC
TCAACCAAGTCATTCTGAGAATAGTGTATGCGGCGACCGAGTTGCTCTTGCCCGGCGTCAATACGGGATA
ATACCGCGCCACATAGCAGAACTTTAAAAGTGCTCATCATTGGAAAACGTTCTTCGGGGCGAAAACTCTC
AAGGATCTTACCGCTGTTGAGATCCAGTTCGATGTAACCCACTCGTGCACCCAACTGATCTTCAGCATCT
TTTACTTTCACCAGCGTTTCTGGGTGAGCAAAAACAGGAAGGCAAAATGCCGCAAAAAAGGGAATAAGGG
CGACACGGAAATGTTGAATACTCATACTCTTCCTTTTTCAATATTATTGAAGCATTTATCAGGGTTATTG
TCTCATGAGCGGATACATATTTGAATGTATTTAGAAAAATAAACAAATAGGGGTTCCGCGCACATTTCCC
CGAAAAGTGCCACCTAAATTGTAAGCGTTAATATTTTGTTAAAATTCGCGTTAAATTTTTGTTAAATCAG
CTCATTTTTTAACCAATAGGCCGAAATCGGCAAAATCCCTTATAAATCAAAAGAATAGACCGAGATAGGG
T
[37 nt withheld, positions 10222-10258]
AAAGAACGTGGACTCCAACGTCAAAGG
[49 nt withheld, positions 10286-10334]
T
[91 nt withheld, positions 10336-10426]
G
[124 nt withheld, positions 10428-10551]
CCCATTCGCCATTCAGGCTGCGCAACTGTTGGGAAGGGCGATCGGTGCGGGCCTCTTCGCTATTACGCCA
GCTGGCGAAAGGGGGATGTGCTGCAAGGCGATTAAGTTGGGTAACGCCAGGGTTTTCCCAGTCACGACGT
TGTAAAACGACGGCCAGTGAGCGCGCCTCGTTCATTCACGTTTTTGAACCCGTGGAGGACGGGCAGACTC
GCGGTGCAAATGTGTTTTACAGCGTGATGGAGCAGATGAAGATGCTCGACACGCTGCAGAACACGCAGCT
AGATTAACCCTAGAAAGATAATCATATTGTGACGTACGTTAAAGATAATCATGTGTAAAATTGACGCATG
TGTTTTATCGGTCTGTATATCGAGGTTTATTTATTAATTTGAATAGATATTAAGTTTTATTATATTTACA
CTTACATACTAATAATAAATTCAACAAACAATTTATTTATGTTTATTTATTTATTAAAAAAAACAAAAAC
TCAAAATTTCTTCTATAAAGTAACAAAACTTTTATGAGGGACAGCCCCCCCCCAAAGCCCCCAGGGATGT
AATTACGTCCCTCCCCCGCTAGGGGGCAGCAGCGAGCCGCCCGGGGCTCCGCTCCGGTCCGGCGCTCCCC
CCGCATCCCCGAGCCGGCAGCGTGCGGGGACAGCCCGGGCACGGGGAAGGTGGCACGGGATCGCTTTCCT
CTGAACGCTTCTCGCTGCTCTTTGAGCCTGCAGACACCTGGGGGGATACGGGGAAAAGGCCTCCACGGCC
GACATTGATTATTGACTAGTTATTAATAGTAATCAATTACGGGGTCATTAGTTCATAGCCCATATATGGA
GTTCCGCGTTACATAACTTACGGTAAATGGCCCGCCTGGCTGACCGCCCAACGACCCCCGCCCATTGACG
TCAATAATGACGTATGTTCCCATAGTAACGCCAATAGGGACTTTCCATTGACGTCAATGGGTGGAGTATT
TACGGTAAACTGCCCACTTGGCAGTACATCAAGTGTATCATATGCCAAGTACGCCCCCTATTGACGTCAA
TGACGGTAAATGGCCCGCCTGGCATTATGCCCAGTACATGACCTTATGGGACTTTCCTACTTGGCAGTAC
ATCTACGTATTAGTCATCGCTATTACCATGGTCGAGGTGAGCCCCACGTTCTGCTTCACTCTCCCCATCT
CCCCCCCCTCCCCACCCCCAATTTTGTATTTATTTATTTTTTAATTATTTTGTGCAGCGATGGGGGCGGG
GGGGGGGGGGGG
Features (pLannotate 1.2.2; 21 found; start..end, strand, type, name):
    500..4603    +  CDS            Cas9m4: catalytically dead mutant of the Cas9 endonuclease from the Streptococcus pyogenes Type II CRISPR/Cas system RNA-guided DNA-binding protein that lacks endonuclease activity due to the mutations D10A, D839A, H840A, and N863A (Mali et al., 2013)
   4703..4891    +  CDS            ZNF720 (fragment): ZN720_HUMAN - Experimental evidence at protein level: Swiss-Prot protein existence level 1. From Homo sapiens (Human).
   4990..5038    +  polyA_signal   HSV TK poly(A) signal: herpes simplex virus thymidine kinase polyadenylation signal (Cole and Stacy, 1985)
   5270..5481    +  promoter       EF-1α core promoter: core promoter for human elongation factor EF-1α
   5511..6531    +  CDS            HygR (fragment): aminoglycoside phosphotransferase from E. coli; aph(4)-Ia; confers resistance to hygromycin
   6535..6656    +  polyA_signal   SV40 poly(A) signal: SV40 polyadenylation signal
   6674..6766    +  ncRNA          G-CSF SLDE: Accession: RF00183 - G-CSF factor stem-loop destabilising element (SLDE)
   7463..7930    +  CDS            B (fragment): PORTL_LAMBD - Experimental evidence at protein level: Swiss-Prot protein existence level 1. Forms the portal vertex of the capsid (PubMed:6228056, PubMed:6232391). This portal plays critical roles in head assembly, genome packaging, neck/tail attachment, and genome ejection (Probable). The portal protein multimerizes as a single ring-shaped homododecamer arranged around a central channel (PubMed:6232391). Binds to the terminase subunits to form the packaging machine (PubMed:7799432). From Escherichia phage lambda (Bacteriophage lambda).
   7966..7988    -  protein_bind   lac operator (fragment): The lac repressor binds to the lac operator to inhibit transcription in E. coli. This inhibition can be relieved by adding lactose or isopropyl-β-D-thiogalactopyranoside (IPTG). lac repressor encoded by lacI
   7992..8022    -  promoter       lac promoter: promoter for the E. coli lac operon
   8037..8058    -  protein_bind   CAP binding site: CAP binding activates transcription in the presence of cAMP. E. coli catabolite activator protein
   8071..8163    -  CDS            lacI (fragment): lac repressor; lacI; The lac repressor binds to the lac operator to inhibit transcription in E. coli. This inhibition can be relieved by adding lactose or isopropyl-β-D-thiogalactopyranoside (IPTG).
   8346..8934    -  rep_origin     ori: high-copy-number ColE1/pMB1/pBR322/pUC origin of replication
   9105..9965    -  CDS            AmpR: β-lactamase; bla; confers resistance to ampicillin, carbenicillin, and related antibiotics
   9966..10070   -  promoter       AmpR promoter: bla
  10123..10551   -  rep_origin     f1 ori (sequence partly withheld): f1 bacteriophage origin of replication; arrow indicates direction of (+) strand synthesis
  10556..10711   -  CDS            lacZα (fragment): LacZα fragment of β-galactosidase; lacZ fragment
  10713..10832   +  CDS            B (fragment): PORTL_LAMBD - Experimental evidence at protein level: Swiss-Prot protein existence level 1. Forms the portal vertex of the capsid (PubMed:6228056, PubMed:6232391). This portal plays critical roles in head assembly, genome packaging, neck/tail attachment, and genome ejection (Probable). The portal protein multimerizes as a single ring-shaped homododecamer arranged around a central channel (PubMed:6232391). Binds to the terminase subunits to form the packaging machine (PubMed:7799432). From Escherichia phage lambda (Bacteriophage lambda).
  11322..11701   +  enhancer       CMV enhancer: human cytomegalovirus immediate early enhancer
  11703..1       +  promoter       chicken β-actin promoter (fragment) (across the origin): contains a 21-bp deletion relative to the standard chicken β-actin promoter
  11819..397     +  intron         chimeric intron (fragment) (across the origin): chimera between introns from chicken β-actin and rabbit β-globin
