[The description below was written by a language model from this plasmid's Addgene catalogue record and pLannotate feature annotations shown in this document.]
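Description:
NAX_CAGGS_CAS9_m4_KRAB_Hygro is a piggyBac-compatible mammalian expression plasmid built on the pB-CAGGS backbone for stable delivery of a dCas9-KRAB transcriptional repressor. In bacteria it is maintained through a high-copy ColE1/pUC-type origin with ampicillin selection via β-lactamase. An f1 origin and remnants of a lac promoter/operator and lacZα region are carried over from the cloning backbone. The automated annotation does not call the piggyBac terminal repeats, so transposon compatibility rests on the catalogue description. Short matches to lambda phage portal protein B that flank the mammalian cassettes look like stuffer or backbone-derived sequence rather than functional parts.

The payload is driven by the composite CAGGS promoter, made up of the CMV immediate-early enhancer, the chicken β-actin promoter and a chimeric β-actin/β-globin intron, which gives strong, broadly active expression in mammalian cells. It directs Cas9m4, a Streptococcus pyogenes Cas9 carrying D10A, D839A, H840A and N863A, which retains RNA-guided DNA binding but lacks nuclease activity. Downstream lies a segment annotated by homology as a human zinc-finger protein fragment, which corresponds to the KRAB repressor domain named in the record. The unit ends in an HSV TK polyadenylation signal. A separate cassette places a hygromycin resistance gene under the EF-1α core promoter with an SV40 poly(A) signal, allowing selection of cells that carry the construct.

No guide RNA cassette is annotated, so guides would have to be supplied from another construct. Co-delivered with a piggyBac transposase source, the plasmid is intended for making hygromycin-selected mammalian cell lines that stably express dCas9-KRAB for CRISPR interference, that is, targeted gene repression.
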