Addgene plasmid #167875: NAX_CAGGS_CAS9_m4_KRAB_Hygro
Purpose: PiggyBac compatible plasmid expressing dCas9-KRAB
Depositing lab: Alejandro Chavez & Nan Cher Yeo. Depositing organization: Columbia University. Publication: Generation and application of a versatile CRISPR toolkit for mammalian cell engineering. Nghi Dang , Alissa Lance-Byrne, Angela Tung, Xiaoge Guo, Ryan J Cecchi, Joanna Buchthal, Alejandro Chavez, Nan Cher Yeo. Synthetic Biology, Volume 6, Issue 1, 2021 10.1093/synbio/ysab033.
Backbone
  Vector backbone: pB-CAGGS
  Vector type: CRISPR
  Selectable markers: Hygromycin
Growth in bacteria
  Bacterial resistance: Ampicillin, 100 μg/mL
  Growth temperature: 30°C
  Growth strain: NEB Stable
  Copy number: High Copy
Gene/Insert
  Gene/Insert name: dCas9-KRAB
  Species: Synthetic
  Mutation: D10A, D839A, H840A, N863A
  Cloning method: Gibson Cloning
Terms and licenses: Academic/Nonprofit Terms; Industry Terms: Not Available to Industry
How to cite: NAX_CAGGS_CAS9_m4_KRAB_Hygro was a gift from Alejandro Chavez & Nan Cher Yeo (Addgene plasmid # 167875 ; http://n2t.net/addgene:167875 ; RRID:Addgene_167875)
